Addgene plasmid #21790: pES1004
Depositing lab: Richard Yu. Depositing organization: Molecular Sciences Institute. Publication: Negative feedback that improves information transmission in yeast signalling. Yu RC, Pesce CG, Colman-Lerner A, Lok L, Pincus D, Serra E, Holl M, Benjamin K, Gordon A, Brent R. Nature. 2008 Dec 11. 456(7223):755-61. 10.1038/nature07513 PubMed 19079053.
Backbone
  Vector backbone: pRS406
  Backbone size w/o insert (bp): 4300
  Vector type: Yeast Expression
  Selectable markers: URA3
Growth in bacteria
  Bacterial resistance: Ampicillin, 100 μg/mL
  Growth temperature: 37°C
  Growth strain: DH5alpha
  Copy number: High Copy
Gene/Insert
  Gene/Insert name: Kss1-as2-trunc (alt names: Kss1; Kss1-as2; Kss1-as)
  Species: S. cerevisiae (budding yeast)
  Insert size (bp): 1486
  Mutation: deleted bases 1-14 from open reading frame E94A mutation 401 3' UTR / terminator included
  GenBank ID: NC_001139
  Entrez Gene: KSS1 (a.k.a. YGR040W)
  Cloning method: Restriction Enzyme; 5′ cloning site KpnI (not destroyed); 3′ cloning site NotI (not destroyed)
  Sequencing primers: 5′ n/a
Resource information
  A portion of this plasmid was derived from a plasmid made by: Dr. Eduard Serra ()
Terms and licenses: Academic/Nonprofit Terms; Industry Terms: Not Available to Industry
How to cite: pES1004 was a gift from Richard Yu (Addgene plasmid # 21790 ; http://n2t.net/addgene:21790 ; RRID:Addgene_21790)
