[The description below was written by a language model from this plasmid's Addgene catalogue record and pLannotate feature annotations shown in this document.]
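Description:
pES1004 is a yeast integrating plasmid built on the pRS406 backbone, carrying a 5'-truncated, analog-sensitive allele of the Saccharomyces cerevisiae MAP kinase gene KSS1. The backbone has no yeast replication origin or centromere in the annotated features, so it persists in yeast only after recombination into the genome, with selection through the URA3 marker (driven by its own promoter). URA3 also allows counterselection on 5-fluoroorotic acid. In E. coli the plasmid is maintained at high copy from a ColE1/pUC-type origin with ampicillin resistance. It also retains the pBluescript-derived f1 origin, the lacZα and lac promoter/operator remnants, and the T7 and T3 promoters flanking the cloning site.

The insert, about 1.5 kb and cloned between KpnI and NotI, is named Kss1-as2-trunc. It lacks the first 14 bases of the open reading frame, carries an E94A substitution, and includes about 400 bp of the native 3' UTR/terminator. No yeast promoter is annotated upstream of the KSS1 coding sequence, and without its start the fragment should not be expressed from the plasmid itself. This layout fits an allele-replacement strategy: homologous integration at the chromosomal KSS1 locus would leave a full-length mutant copy under the endogenous promoter beside a non-functional truncated copy. The record does not spell out this procedure. The "as" designation indicates an analog-sensitive kinase, a variant meant to be selectively inhibited by bulky ATP-analog inhibitors. Kss1 acts with Fus3 as a terminal kinase of the mating and filamentation pathways. The associated study concerns negative feedback and information transmission in yeast signalling, where chemical inhibition of Kss1 would be useful.
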