Features (pLannotate 1.2.2; 18 found; start..end, strand, type, name):
    137..186     +  misc_feature   bom (fragment): basis of mobility region from pBR322
    201..416     +  promoter       URA3 promoter: S. cerevisiae URA3
    417..1220    +  CDS            URA3: orotidine-5'-phosphate decarboxylase, required for uracil biosynthesis; S. cerevisiae URA3; yeast auxotrophic marker, counterselectable with 5-fluoroorotic acid (5-FOA)
   1299..1350    +  misc_feature   bom (fragment): basis of mobility region from pBR322
   1351..1806    -  rep_origin     f1 ori (sequence partly withheld): f1 bacteriophage origin of replication; arrow indicates direction of (+) strand synthesis
   1814..1969    -  CDS            lacZα (fragment): LacZα fragment of β-galactosidase; lacZ fragment
   1977..1995    +  promoter       T7 promoter: promoter for bacteriophage T7 RNA polymerase
   2010..3092    +  CDS            KSS1: KSS1_YEAST - Experimental evidence at protein level: Swiss-Prot protein existence level 1. Together with closely related FUS3, KSS1 is the final kinase in the signal transduction cascade regulating activation/repression of the mating and filamentation pathways, induced by pheromone and nitrogen/carbon limitation, respectively. Phosphorylated KSS1 activates both pathways, whereas activated FUS3 activates the mating but suppresses the filamentation pathway. KSS1 activity is down-regulated by FUS3 during pheromone induction to prevent inappropriate activation of the filamentation pathway. During
   3495..3519    -  misc_feature   MCS (fragment): pBluescript multiple cloning site
   3532..3550    -  promoter       T3 promoter: promoter for bacteriophage T3 RNA polymerase
   3595..3611    -  protein_bind   lac operator: The lac repressor binds to the lac operator to inhibit transcription in E. coli. This inhibition can be relieved by adding lactose or isopropyl-β-D-thiogalactopyranoside (IPTG). lac repressor encoded by lacI
   3619..3649    -  promoter       lac promoter: promoter for the E. coli lac operon
   3664..3685    -  protein_bind   CAP binding site: CAP binding activates transcription in the presence of cAMP. E. coli catabolite activator protein
   3698..3790    -  CDS            lacI (fragment): lac repressor; lacI; The lac repressor binds to the lac operator to inhibit transcription in E. coli. This inhibition can be relieved by adding lactose or isopropyl-β-D-thiogalactopyranoside (IPTG).
   3973..4561    -  rep_origin     ori: high-copy-number ColE1/pMB1/pBR322/pUC origin of replication
   4732..5592    -  CDS            AmpR: β-lactamase; bla; confers resistance to ampicillin, carbenicillin, and related antibiotics
   5593..5697    -  promoter       AmpR promoter: bla
   5820..35      +  CDS            rop (fragment) (across the origin): Rop protein, which maintains plasmids at low copy number; rop
>Addgene plasmid #21790 | pES1004 | depositor full sequence | sequence record 9994 | Author sequence
TCGCGCGTTTCGGTGATGACGGTGAAAACCTCTGACACATGCAGCTCCCGGAGACGGTCACAGCTTGTCT
GTAAGCGGATGCCGGGAGCAGACAAGCCCGTCAGGGCGCGTCAGCGGGTGTTGGCGGGTGTCGGGGCTGG
CTTAACTATGCGGCATCAGAGCAGATTGTACTGAGAGTGCACCATACCACAGCTTTTCAATTCAATTCAT
CATTTTTTTTTTATTCTTTTTTTTGATTTCGGTTTCTTTGAAATTTTTTTGATTCGGTAATCTCCGAACA
GAAGGAAGAACGAAGGAAGGAGCACAGACTTAGATTGGTATATATACGCATATGTAGTGTTGAAGAAACA
TGAAATTGCCCAGTATTCTTAACCCAACTGCACAGAACAAAAACCTGCAGGAAACGAAGATAAATCATGT
CGAAAGCTACATATAAGGAACGTGCTGCTACTCATCCTAGTCCTGTTGCTGCCAAGCTATTTAATATCAT
GCACGAAAAGCAAACAAACTTGTGTGCTTCATTGGATGTTCGTACCACCAAGGAATTACTGGAGTTAGTT
GAAGCATTAGGTCCCAAAATTTGTTTACTAAAAACACATGTGGATATCTTGACTGATTTTTCCATGGAGG
GCACAGTTAAGCCGCTAAAGGCATTATCCGCCAAGTACAATTTTTTACTCTTCGAAGACAGAAAATTTGC
TGACATTGGTAATACAGTCAAATTGCAGTACTCTGCGGGTGTATACAGAATAGCAGAATGGGCAGACATT
ACGAATGCACACGGTGTGGTGGGCCCAGGTATTGTTAGCGGTTTGAAGCAGGCGGCAGAAGAAGTAACAA
AGGAACCTAGAGGCCTTTTGATGTTAGCAGAATTGTCATGCAAGGGCTCCCTATCTACTGGAGAATATAC
TAAGGGTACTGTTGACATTGCGAAGAGCGACAAAGATTTTGTTATCGGCTTTATTGCTCAAAGAGACATG
GGTGGAAGAGATGAAGGTTACGATTGGTTGATTATGACACCCGGTGTGGGTTTAGATGACAAGGGAGACG
CATTGGGTCAACAGTATAGAACCGTGGATGATGTGGTCTCTACAGGATCTGACATTATTATTGTTGGAAG
AGGACTATTTGCAAAGGGAAGGGATGCTAAGGTAGAGGGTGAACGTTACAGAAAAGCAGGCTGGGAAGCA
TATTTGAGAAGATGCGGCCAGCAAAACTAAAAAACTGTATTATAAGTAAATGCATGTATACTAAACTCAC
AAATTAGAGCTTCAATTTAATTATATCAGTTATTACCCTATGCGGTGTGAAATACCGCACAGATGCGTAA
GGAGAAAATACCGCATCAGGAAATTGTAAACGTTAATATTTTGTTAAAATTCGCGTTAAATTTTTGTTAA
ATCAGCTCATTTTTTAACCAATAGGCCGAAATCGGCAAAATCCCTTATAAATCAAAAGAATAGACCGAGA
TAGGGT
[37 nt withheld, positions 1477-1513]
AAAGAACGTGGACTCCAACGTCAAAGG
[49 nt withheld, positions 1541-1589]
T
[91 nt withheld, positions 1591-1681]
G
[124 nt withheld, positions 1683-1806]
CGCGCCATTCGCCATTCAGGCTGCGCAACTGTTGGGAAGGGCGATCGGTGCGGGCCTCTTCGCTATTACG
CCAGCTGGCGAAAGGGGGATGTGCTGCAAGGCGATTAAGTTGGGTAACGCCAGGGTTTTCCCAGTCACGA
CGTTGTAAAACGACGGCCAGTGAGCGCGCGTAATACGACTCACTATAGGGCGAATTGGGTACCGATATCC
CTTCCCAATATAAACTCGTAGATTTAATAGGTGAGGGAGCGTACGGAACAGTATGTTCAGCAATTCATAA
GCCTTCCGGCATAAAGGTAGCTATCAAGAAAATACAACCGTTTAGCAAAAAATTGTTTGTTACAAGAACT
ATACGTGAGATCAAGCTTTTACGGTATTTCCATGAACACGAAAACATAATAAGTATATTGGATAAAGTAA
GGCCAGTATCCATAGACAAACTAAACGCTGTTTATTTAGTCGCTGAGTTGATGGAAACCGATTTACAAAA
AGTAATTAATAATCAGAATAGCGGGTTTTCCACTTTAAGTGATGACCATGTTCAATACTTTACATACCAA
ATCCTCAGAGCCTTAAAGTCTATTCACAGTGCACAAGTTATCCATAGAGACATAAAGCCATCAAACCTGT
TACTAAATTCCAATTGTGATCTCAAAGTCTGCGATTTTGGACTAGCGAGGTGTTTAGCTAGCAGTAGCGA
TTCAAGAGAAACATTGGTAGGATTCATGACGGAGTACGTCGCAACGCGATGGTACAGGGCACCCGAGATA
ATGCTAACTTTTCAAGAGTACACAACTGCGATGGATATATGGTCATGCGGATGCATTTTGGCTGAAATGG
TCTCCGGGAAGCCTTTGTTCCCAGGCAGAGACTATCATCATCAATTATGGCTAATTCTAGAAGTCTTGGG
AACTCCATCTTTCGAAGACTTTAATCAGATCAAATCCAAGAGGGCTAAAGAGTATATAGCAAACTTACCT
ATGAGGCCACCCTTGCCATGGGAGACCGTCTGGTCAAAGACCGATCTGAATCCAGATATGATAGATTTAC
TAGACAAAATGCTTCAATTCAATCCTGACAAAAGAATAAGCGCAGCAGAAGCTTTAAGACACCCTTACCT
GGCAATGTACCATGACCCAAGTGATGAGCCGGAATATCCTCCACTTAATTTGGATGATGAATTTTGGAAA
CTGGATAACAAGATAATGCGTCCGGAAGAGGAGGAAGAAGTGCCCATAGAAATGCTCAAAGACATGCTTT
ACGATGAACTAATGAAGACCATGGAATAGTATTCACAAGAACATTTCTGCCATACTTCTAAAATTTCCCT
ATATTCAGCTTAGCAGTGACACGTTGTGGTCTGTAGGTCAATATGTAAGTAAGAAACTTCAACTCACATA
TGCACGATGCATGCCAATGGAAAAATGCAAGGAACGAAATGGCGCCACGGCAACAAGTTTTTTTTTTTCG
CCAGCAGAAGTACACGAAATGCGGCTTCATGAGCCTCTTCACTGCTTTGCCTAAACGGGAAATGCAGAGA
AAAACCAGCCATCGCGTGTGCTTGGAGAGCTGACGCGACTGTAATCAAAGAGGCGATATCAACACCTTTT
ATCCAGCACTATTCAACAGTGAATGGGCTCCCAAGTAAGTCTTGGCATTGTGCTTTCTATTCTTAAGTAT
TAAGTAGAAGCGGCCGCCACCGCGGTGGAGCTCCAGCTTTTGTTCCCTTTAGTGAGGGTTAATTGCGCGC
TTGGCGTAATCATGGTCATAGCTGTTTCCTGTGTGAAATTGTTATCCGCTCACAATTCCACACAACATAG
GAGCCGGAAGCATAAAGTGTAAAGCCTGGGGTGCCTAATGAGTGAGGTAACTCACATTAATTGCGTTGCG
CTCACTGCCCGCTTTCCAGTCGGGAAACCTGTCGTGCCAGCTGCATTAATGAATCGGCCAACGCGCGGGG
AGAGGCGGTTTGCGTATTGGGCGCTCTTCCGCTTCCTCGCTCACTGACTCGCTGCGCTCGGTCGTTCGGC
TGCGGCGAGCGGTATCAGCTCACTCAAAGGCGGTAATACGGTTATCCACAGAATCAGGGGATAACGCAGG
AAAGAACATGTGAGCAAAAGGCCAGCAAAAGGCCAGGAACCGTAAAAAGGCCGCGTTGCTGGCGTTTTTC
CATAGGCTCCGCCCCCCTGACGAGCATCACAAAAATCGACGCTCAAGTCAGAGGTGGCGAAACCCGACAG
GACTATAAAGATACCAGGCGTTTCCCCCTGGAAGCTCCCTCGTGCGCTCTCCTGTTCCGACCCTGCCGCT
TACCGGATACCTGTCCGCCTTTCTCCCTTCGGGAAGCGTGGCGCTTTCTCATAGCTCACGCTGTAGGTAT
CTCAGTTCGGTGTAGGTCGTTCGCTCCAAGCTGGGCTGTGTGCACGAACCCCCCGTTCAGCCCGACCGCT
GCGCCTTATCCGGTAACTATCGTCTTGAGTCCAACCCGGTAAGACACGACTTATCGCCACTGGCAGCAGC
CACTGGTAACAGGATTAGCAGAGCGAGGTATGTAGGCGGTGCTACAGAGTTCTTGAAGTGGTGGCCTAAC
TACGGCTACACTAGAAGGACAGTATTTGGTATCTGCGCTCTGCTGAAGCCAGTTACCTTCGGAAAAAGAG
TTGGTAGCTCTTGATCCGGCAAACAAACCACCGCTGGTAGCGGTGGTTTTTTTGTTTGCAAGCAGCAGAT
TACGCGCAGAAAAAAAGGATCTCAAGAAGATCCTTTGATCTTTTCTACGGGGTCTGACGCTCAGTGGAAC
GAAAACTCACGTTAAGGGATTTTGGTCATGAGATTATCAAAAAGGATCTTCACCTAGATCCTTTTAAATT
AAAAATGAAGTTTTAAATCAATCTAAAGTATATATGAGTAAACTTGGTCTGACAGTTACCAATGCTTAAT
CAGTGAGGCACCTATCTCAGCGATCTGTCTATTTCGTTCATCCATAGTTGCCTGACTCCCCGTCGTGTAG
ATAACTACGATACGGGAGGGCTTACCATCTGGCCCCAGTGCTGCAATGATACCGCGAGACCCACGCTCAC
CGGCTCCAGATTTATCAGCAATAAACCAGCCAGCCGGAAGGGCCGAGCGCAGAAGTGGTCCTGCAACTTT
ATCCGCCTCCATCCAGTCTATTAATTGTTGCCGGGAAGCTAGAGTAAGTAGTTCGCCAGTTAATAGTTTG
CGCAACGTTGTTGCCATTGCTACAGGCATCGTGGTGTCACGCTCGTCGTTTGGTATGGCTTCATTCAGCT
CCGGTTCCCAACGATCAAGGCGAGTTACATGATCCCCCATGTTGTGCAAAAAAGCGGTTAGCTCCTTCGG
TCCTCCGATCGTTGTCAGAAGTAAGTTGGCCGCAGTGTTATCACTCATGGTTATGGCAGCACTGCATAAT
TCTCTTACTGTCATGCCATCCGTAAGATGCTTTTCTGTGACTGGTGAGTACTCAACCAAGTCATTCTGAG
AATAGTGTATGCGGCGACCGAGTTGCTCTTGCCCGGCGTCAATACGGGATAATACCGCGCCACATAGCAG
AACTTTAAAAGTGCTCATCATTGGAAAACGTTCTTCGGGGCGAAAACTCTCAAGGATCTTACCGCTGTTG
AGATCCAGTTCGATGTAACCCACTCGTGCACCCAACTGATCTTCAGCATCTTTTACTTTCACCAGCGTTT
CTGGGTGAGCAAAAACAGGAAGGCAAAATGCCGCAAAAAAGGGAATAAGGGCGACACGGAAATGTTGAAT
ACTCATACTCTTCCTTTTTCAATATTATTGAAGCATTTATCAGGGTTATTGTCTCATGAGCGGATACATA
TTTGAATGTATTTAGAAAAATAAACAAATAGGGGTTCCGCGCACATTTCCCCGAAAAGTGCCACCTGGGT
CCTTTTCGACGTCAGGCAAGCGATCCGTCCTAAGAAACCATTATTATCATGACATTAACCTATAAAAATA
GGCGTATCACGAGGCCCTTTCGTC
