>Addgene plasmid #21790 | pES1004 | addgene partial sequence | sequence record 27558 | 21790 with T7
TTCCATATAACTCGTAGATTTAATAGGTGAGGGAGCGTACGGAACAGTATGTTCAGCAATTCATAAGCCT
TCCGGCATAAAGGTAGCTATCAAGAAAATACAACCGTTTAGCAAAAAATTGTTTGTTACAAGAACTATAC
GTGAGATCAAGCTTTTACGGTATTTCCATGAACACGAAAACATAATAAGTATATTGGATAAAGTAAGGCC
AGTATCCATAGACAAACTAAACGCTGTTTATTTAGTCGCTGAGTTGATGGAAACCGATTTACAAAAAGTA
ATTAATAATCAGAATAGCGGGTTTTCCACTTTAAGTGATGACCATGTTCAATACTTTACATACCAAATCC
TCAGAGCCTTAAAGTCTATTCACAGTGCACAAGTTATCCATAGAGACATAAAGCCATCAAACCTGTTACT
AAATTCCAATTGTGATCTCAAAGTCTGCGATTTTGGACTAGCGAGGTGTTTAGCTAGCAGTAGCGATTCA
AGAGAAACATTGGTAGGATTCATGACGGAGTACGTCGCAACGCGATGGTACAGGGCACCCGAGATAATGC
TAACTTTTCAAGAGTACACAACTGCGATGGATATATGGTCATGCGGATGCATTTTGGCTGAAATGGTCTC
CGGGAAGCCTTTGTTCCCAGGCAGAGACTATCATCATCAATTATTGCTAATTCTAGAAGTCTTGGGAACT
CCATCTTTCGAA
